Features (pLannotate 1.2.2; 19 found; start..end, strand, type, name):
    402..449     -  terminator     T7 terminator: transcription terminator for bacteriophage T7 RNA polymerase
    457..506     -  CDS            SET1 (fragment): solubility-enhancement tag derived from T7 phage gene 10B
    516..533     -  CDS            9xHis (fragment): 9xHis affinity tag
    587..874     -  CDS            SUMO: cleavable ubiquitin-like protein tag; S. cerevisiae SMT3 (truncated and modified); modified to prevent cleavage by eukaryotic SUMO proteases
    911..933     -  RBS            RBS: efficient ribosome binding site from bacteriophage T7 gene 10 (Olins and Rangwala, 1989)
    948..972     -  protein_bind   lac operator: The lac repressor binds to the lac operator to inhibit transcription in E. coli. This inhibition can be relieved by adding lactose or isopropyl-β-D-thiogalactopyranoside (IPTG). lac repressor encoded by lacI
    973..991     -  promoter       T7 promoter: promoter for bacteriophage T7 RNA polymerase
   1013..1292    +  CDS            TcR (fragment): tetracycline efflux protein; tet; confers resistance to tetracycline
   1300..1377    +  promoter       lacI promoter: lacI
   1378..2460    +  CDS            lacI: lac repressor; lacI; The lac repressor binds to the lac operator to inhibit transcription in E. coli. This inhibition can be relieved by adding lactose or isopropyl-β-D-thiogalactopyranoside (IPTG).
   2473..2494    +  protein_bind   CAP binding site: CAP binding activates transcription in the presence of cAMP. E. coli catabolite activator protein
   2509..2800    +  CDS            TcR (fragment): tetracycline efflux protein; tet; confers resistance to tetracycline
   2872..3252    -  CDS            YPB1_ECOLX: Protein predicted: Swiss-Prot protein existence level 4. From Escherichia coli.
   3269..3460    +  CDS            rop: Rop protein, which maintains plasmids at low copy number; rop
   3562..3701    +  misc_feature   bom: basis of mobility region from pBR322
   3887..4475    -  rep_origin     ori: high-copy-number ColE1/pMB1/pBR322/pUC origin of replication
   4597..5412    +  CDS            KanR: aminoglycoside phosphotransferase; aph(3')-Ia; confers resistance to kanamycin in bacteria or G418 (Geneticin®) in eukaryotes
   5421..5478    -  promoter       AmpR promoter (fragment): bla
   5531..365     -  rep_origin     f1 ori (across the origin) (sequence partly withheld): f1 bacteriophage origin of replication; arrow indicates direction of (+) strand synthesis
>Addgene plasmid | SUMO-Twinkle 43-684 Sequencing Result | analyzer sequence | sequence record 413739
CCCTTATAAATCAAAAGAATAGACCGAGATAGGGT
[37 nt withheld, positions 36-72]
AAAGAACGTGGACTCCAACGTCAAAGG
[49 nt withheld, positions 100-148]
T
[91 nt withheld, positions 150-240]
G
[124 nt withheld, positions 242-365]
CCCATTCGCCAATCCGGATATAGTTCCTCCTTTCAGCAAAAAACCCCTCAAGACCCGTTTAGAGGCCCCA
AGGGGTTATGCTAGTTATTGCTCAGCGGTGGCAGCAGCCAACTCAGCTTCCTTTCGGGCTTTGTTAGCAG
CCGGATCTCAGTGGTGGTGGTGGTGGTGCTCGAGTGCGGCCGCAAGCTTGTCGACGGAGCTCGAATTCGG
ATCCGGTCTCAACCTCCAATCTGTTCGCGGTGAGCCTCAATAATATCGTTATCCTCCATGTCCAAATCTT
CAGGGGCCTGATCAGCTTGAATTCTAATACCGTCGTACAAGAATCTTAAGGAGTCCATTTCCTTACCCTG
TCTTTTAGCGAACGCTTCCATCAGCCTTCTTAAAGGAGTGGTCTTTTTGATCTTGAAGAAGATCTCTGAA
GATCCATCGGACACCTTTAAATTGATGTGAGTCTCAGGCTTGACTTCTGGCTTGACCTCTGGCTTAGCTT
CTTGATTGACTTCTGAGTCCGACCCGTGATGATGATGGTGATGACCCATGGTATATCTCCTTCTTAAAGT
TAAACAAAATTATTTCTAGAGGGGAATTGTTATCCGCTCACAATTCCCCTATAGTGAGTCGTATTAATTT
CGCGGGATCGAGATCTCGATCCTCTACGCCGGACGCATCGTGGCCGGCATCACCGGCGCCACAGGTGCGG
TTGCTGGCGCCTATATCGCCGACATCACCGATGGGGAAGATCGGGCTCGCCACTTCGGGCTCATGAGCGC
TTGTTTCGGCGTGGGTATGGTGGCAGGCCCCGTGGCCGGGGGACTGTTGGGCGCCATCTCCTTGCATGCA
CCATTCCTTGCGGCGGCGGTGCTCAACGGCCTCAACCTACTACTGGGCTGCTTCCTAATGCAGGAGTCGC
ATAAGGGAGAGCGTCGAGATCCCGGACACCATCGAATGGCGCAAAACCTTTCGCGGTATGGCATGATAGC
GCCCGGAAGAGAGTCAATTCAGGGTGGTGAATGTGAAACCAGTAACGTTATACGATGTCGCAGAGTATGC
CGGTGTCTCTTATCAGACCGTTTCCCGCGTGGTGAACCAGGCCAGCCACGTTTCTGCGAAAACGCGGGAA
AAAGTGGAAGCGGCGATGGCGGAGCTGAATTACATTCCCAACCGCGTGGCACAACAACTGGCGGGCAAAC
AGTCGTTGCTGATTGGCGTTGCCACCTCCAGTCTGGCCCTGCACGCGCCGTCGCAAATTGTCGCGGCGAT
TAAATCTCGCGCCGATCAACTGGGTGCCAGCGTGGTGGTGTCGATGGTAGAACGAAGCGGCGTCGAAGCC
TGTAAAGCGGCGGTGCACAATCTTCTCGCGCAACGCGTCAGTGGGCTGATCATTAACTATCCGCTGGATG
ACCAGGATGCCATTGCTGTGGAAGCTGCCTGCACTAATGTTCCGGCGTTATTTCTTGATGTCTCTGACCA
GACACCCATCAACAGTATTATTTTCTCCCATGAAGACGGTACGCGACTGGGCGTGGAGCATCTGGTCGCA
TTGGGTCACCAGCAAATCGCGCTGTTAGCGGGCCCATTAAGTTCTGTCTCGGCGCGTCTGCGTCTGGCTG
GCTGGCATAAATATCTCACTCGCAATCAAATTCAGCCGATAGCGGAACGGGAAGGCGACTGGAGTGCCAT
GTCCGGTTTTCAACAAACCATGCAAATGCTGAATGAGGGCATCGTTCCCACTGCGATGCTGGTTGCCAAC
GATCAGATGGCGCTGGGCGCAATGCGCGCCATTACCGAGTCCGGGCTGCGCGTTGGTGCGGATATCTCGG
TAGTGGGATACGACGATACCGAAGACAGCTCATGTTATATCCCGCCGTTAACCACCATCAAACAGGATTT
TCGCCTGCTGGGGCAAACCAGCGTGGACCGCTTGCTGCAACTCTCTCAGGGCCAGGCGGTGAAGGGCAAT
CAGCTGTTGCCCGTCTCACTGGTGAAAAGAAAAACCACCCTGGCGCCCAATACGCAAACCGCCTCTCCCC
GCGCGTTGGCCGATTCATTAATGCAGCTGGCACGACAGGTTTCCCGACTGGAAAGCGGGCAGTGAGCGCA
ACGCAATTAATGTAAGTTAGCTCACTCATTAGGCACCGGGATCTCGACCGATGCCCTTGAGAGCCTTCAA
CCCAGTCAGCTCCTTCCGGTGGGCGCGGGGCATGACTATCGTCGCCGCACTTATGACTGTCTTCTTTATC
ATGCAACTCGTAGGACAGGTGCCGGCAGCGCTCTGGGTCATTTTCGGCGAGGACCGCTTTCGCTGGAGCG
CGACGATGATCGGCCTGTCGCTTGCGGTATTCGGAATCTTGCACGCCCTCGCTCAAGCCTTCGTCACTGG
TCCCGCCACCAAACGTTTCGGCGAGAAGCAGGCCATTATCGCCGGCATGGCGGCCCCACGGGTGCGCATG
ATCGTGCTCCTGTCGTTGAGGACCCGGCTAGGCTGGCGGGGTTGCCTTACTGGTTAGCAGAATGAATCAC
CGATACGCGAGCGAACGTGAAGCGACTGCTGCTGCAAAACGTCTGCGACCTGAGCAACAACATGAATGGT
CTTCGGTTTCCGTGTTTCGTAAAGTCTGGAAACGCGGAAGTCAGCGCCCTGCACCATTATGTTCCGGATC
TGCATCGCAGGATGCTGCTGGCTACCCTGTGGAACACCTACATCTGTATTAACGAAGCGCTGGCATTGAC
CCTGAGTGATTTTTCTCTGGTCCCGCCGCATCCATACCGCCAGTTGTTTACCCTCACAACGTTCCAGTAA
CCGGGCATGTTCATCATCAGTAACCCGTATCGTGAGCATCCTCTCTCGTTTCATCGGTATCATTACCCCC
ATGAACAGAAATCCCCCTTACACGGAGGCATCAGTGACCAAACAGGAAAAAACCGCCCTTAACATGGCCC
GCTTTATCAGAAGCCAGACATTAACGCTTCTGGAGAAACTCAACGAGCTGGACGCGGATGAACAGGCAGA
CATCTGTGAATCGCTTCACGACCACGCTGATGAGCTTTACCGCAGCTGCCTCGCGCGTTTCGGTGATGAC
GGTGAAAACCTCTGACACATGCAGCTCCCGGAGACGGTCACAGCTTGTCTGTAAGCGGATGCCGGGAGCA
GACAAGCCCGTCAGGGCGCGTCAGCGGGTGTTGGCGGGTGTCGGGGCGCAGCCATGACCCAGTCACGTAG
CGATAGCGGAGTGTATACTGGCTTAACTATGCGGCATCAGAGCAGATTGTACTGAGAGTGCACCATTGCG
GTGTGAAATACCGCACAGATGCGTAAGGAGAAAATACCGCATCAGGCGCTCTTCCGCTTCCTCGCTCACT
GACTCGCTGCGCTCGGTCGTTCGGCTGCGGCGAGCGGTATCAGCTCACTCAAAGGCGGTAATACGGTTAT
CCACAGAATCAGGGGATAACGCAGGAAAGAACATGTGAGCAAAAGGCCAGCAAAAGGCCAGGAACCGTAA
AAAGGCCGCGTTGCTGGCGTTTTTCCATAGGCTCCGCCCCCCTGACGAGCATCACAAAAATCGACGCTCA
AGTCAGAGGTGGCGAAACCCGACAGGACTATAAAGATACCAGGCGTTTCCCCCTGGAAGCTCCCTCGTGC
GCTCTCCTGTTCCGACCCTGCCGCTTACCGGATACCTGTCCGCCTTTCTCCCTTCGGGAAGCGTGGCGCT
TTCTCATAGCTCACGCTGTAGGTATCTCAGTTCGGTGTAGGTCGTTCGCTCCAAGCTGGGCTGTGTGCAC
GAACCCCCCGTTCAGCCCGACCGCTGCGCCTTATCCGGTAACTATCGTCTTGAGTCCAACCCGGTAAGAC
ACGACTTATCGCCACTGGCAGCAGCCACTGGTAACAGGATTAGCAGAGCGAGGTATGTAGGCGGTGCTAC
AGAGTTCTTGAAGTGGTGGCCTAACTACGGCTACACTAGAAGGACAGTATTTGGTATCTGCGCTCTGCTG
AAGCCAGTTACCTTCGGAAAAAGAGTTGGTAGCTCTTGATCCGGCAAACAAACCACCGCTGGTAGCGGTG
GTTTTTTTGTTTGCAAGCAGCAGATTACGCGCAGAAAAAAAGGATCTCAAGAAGATCCTTTGATCTTTTC
TACGGGGTCTGACGCTCAGTGGAACGAAAACTCACGTTAAGGGATTTTGGTCATGAACAATAAAACTGTC
TGCTTACATAAACAGTAATACAAGGGGTGTTATGAGCCATATTCAACGGGAAACGTCTTGCTCTAGGCCG
CGATTAAATTCCAACATGGATGCTGATTTATATGGGTATAAATGGGCTCGCGATAATGTCGGGCAATCAG
GTGCGACAATCTATCGATTGTATGGGAAGCCCGATGCGCCAGAGTTGTTTCTGAAACATGGCAAAGGTAG
CGTTGCCAATGATGTTACAGATGAGATGGTCAGACTAAACTGGCTGACGGAATTTATGCCTCTTCCGACC
ATCAAGCATTTTATCCGTACTCCTGATGATGCATGGTTACTCACCACTGCGATCCCCGGGAAAACAGCAT
TCCAGGTATTAGAAGAATATCCTGATTCAGGTGAAAATATTGTTGATGCGCTGGCAGTGTTCCTGCGCCG
GTTGCATTCGATTCCTGTTTGTAATTGTCCTTTTAACAGCGATCGCGTATTTCGTCTCGCTCAGGCGCAA
TCACGAATGAATAACGGTTTGGTTGATGCGAGTGATTTTGATGACGAGCGTAATGGCTGGCCTGTTGAAC
AAGTCTGGAAAGAAATGCATAAACTTTTGCCATTCTCACCGGATTCAGTCGTCACTCATGGTGATTTCTC
ACTTGATAACCTTATTTTTGACGAGGGGAAATTAATAGGTTGTATTGATGTTGGACGAGTCGGAATCGCA
GACCGATACCAGGATCTTGCCATCCTATGGAACTGCCTCGGTGAGTTTTCTCCTTCATTACAGAAACGGC
TTTTTCAAAAATATGGTATTGATAATCCTGATATGAATAAATTGCAGTTTCATTTGATGCTCGATGAGTT
TTTCTAAGAATTAATTCATGAGCGGATACATATTTGAATGTATTTAGAAAAATAAACAAATAGGGGTTCC
GCGCACATTTCCCCGAAAAGTGCCACCTAAATTGTAAGCGTTAATATTTTGTTAAAATTCGCGTTAAATT
TTTGTTAAATCAGCTCATTTTTTAACCAATAGGCCGAAATCGGCAAAAT
